Addgene plasmid #111493: B7-5
Purpose: translational initiation factor 1
Depositing lab: Cheemeng Tan. Depositing organization: University of California, Davis. Publication: Synthetic microbial consortia enable rapid assembly of pure translation machinery. Villarreal F, Contreras-Llano LE, Chavez M, Ding Y, Fan J, Pan T, Tan C. Nat Chem Biol. 2018 Jan;14(1):29-35. doi: 10.1038/nchembio.2514. Epub 2017 Nov 13. PubMed 29131146.
Backbone
  Vector backbone: pET15b
  Vector type: Bacterial Expression
Growth in bacteria
  Bacterial resistance: Ampicillin, 100 μg/mL
  Growth temperature: 37°C
  Growth strain: DH5alpha
  Copy number: High Copy
Gene/Insert
  Gene/Insert name: translational initiation factor 1
  Tag / fusion protein: 6xHis (N terminal on backbone)
  Cloning method: Gibson Cloning
Terms and licenses: Academic/Nonprofit Terms; Industry Terms: Not Available to Industry
Depositor comments: Gene comes from E.coli.
How to cite: B7-5 was a gift from Cheemeng Tan (Addgene plasmid # 111493 ; http://n2t.net/addgene:111493 ; RRID:Addgene_111493)
