[The description below was written by a language model from this plasmid's Addgene catalogue record and pLannotate feature annotations shown in this document.]
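Description:
B7-5 is a bacterial expression plasmid built on the pET15b backbone that carries the Escherichia coli infA gene, encoding translation initiation factor 1 (IF1). It replicates through a ColE1/pMB1-type origin and is selected with ampicillin via the β-lactamase (AmpR) gene and its native promoter. The backbone also retains pBR322-derived elements, including the bom mobility region, the rop gene and several non-functional fragments of the tetracycline resistance gene. The catalogue lists the plasmid as high copy, although rop is normally associated with copy-number restraint.

The insert, introduced by Gibson cloning, sits in a standard T7lac expression cassette. A T7 promoter is followed directly by a lac operator, then the strong ribosome binding site from phage T7 gene 10, the infA coding sequence and a T7 terminator. A plasmid-borne lacI gene with its own promoter supplies lac repressor, so transcription stays low until IPTG or lactose is added in a host that provides T7 RNA polymerase. The catalogue records an N-terminal 6xHis tag contributed by the backbone for affinity purification. The feature table does not annotate the tag separately, but a short unannotated stretch lies between the RBS and the start of infA, where the tag would be expected. A short fragment annotated as a T7 gene 10B-derived solubility tag lies downstream of the coding sequence and is probably residual vector sequence rather than a deliberate fusion.

IF1 binds the 30S subunit near the A site and stabilises IF2 and IF3 during initiation complex formation. The construct is used to overproduce and purify His-tagged IF1, and the associated publication concerns the assembly of purified translation machinery from synthetic microbial consortia.
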