Features (pLannotate 1.2.2; 19 found; start..end, strand, type, name):
    274..292     +  promoter       T7 promoter: promoter for bacteriophage T7 RNA polymerase
    293..317     +  protein_bind   lac operator: The lac repressor binds to the lac operator to inhibit transcription in E. coli. This inhibition can be relieved by adding lactose or isopropyl-β-D-thiogalactopyranoside (IPTG). lac repressor encoded by lacI
    332..354     +  RBS            RBS: efficient ribosome binding site from bacteriophage T7 gene 10 (Olins and Rangwala, 1989)
    382..597     +  CDS            infA (sequence partly withheld): IF1_ECOLI - Experimental evidence at protein level: Swiss-Prot protein existence level 1. One of the essential components for the initiation of protein synthesis. Binds in the vicinity of the A-site. Stabilizes the binding of IF-2 and IF-3 on the 30S subunit to which N-formylmethionyl- tRNA(fMet) subsequently binds. Helps modulate mRNA selection, yielding the 30S pre-initiation complex (PIC). Upon addition of the 50S ribosomal subunit, IF-1, IF-2 and IF-3 are released leaving the mature 70S translation initiation complex. From Escherichia coli (strain K12).
    631..680     +  CDS            SET1 (fragment): solubility-enhancement tag derived from T7 phage gene 10B
    688..735     +  terminator     T7 terminator: transcription terminator for bacteriophage T7 RNA polymerase
    758..862     -  CDS            TcR (fragment): tetracycline efflux protein; tet; confers resistance to tetracycline
    910..938     -  promoter       tet promoter: E. coli promoter for tetracycline efflux protein gene
   1051..1155    +  promoter       AmpR promoter: bla
   1156..2016    +  CDS            AmpR: β-lactamase; bla; confers resistance to ampicillin, carbenicillin, and related antibiotics
   2187..2775    +  rep_origin     ori: high-copy-number ColE1/pMB1/pBR322/pUC origin of replication
   2961..3100    -  misc_feature   bom: basis of mobility region from pBR322
   3202..3393    -  CDS            rop: Rop protein, which maintains plasmids at low copy number; rop
   3410..3790    +  CDS            YPB1_ECOLX: Protein predicted: Swiss-Prot protein existence level 4. From Escherichia coli.
   4032..4656    -  CDS            TcR (fragment): tetracycline efflux protein; tet; confers resistance to tetracycline
   4671..4692    -  protein_bind   CAP binding site: CAP binding activates transcription in the presence of cAMP. E. coli catabolite activator protein
   4705..5787    -  CDS            lacI: lac repressor; lacI; The lac repressor binds to the lac operator to inhibit transcription in E. coli. This inhibition can be relieved by adding lactose or isopropyl-β-D-thiogalactopyranoside (IPTG).
   5788..5865    -  promoter       lacI promoter: lacI
   5873..252     -  CDS            TcR (fragment) (across the origin): tetracycline efflux protein; tet; confers resistance to tetracycline
>Addgene plasmid #111493 | B7-5 | addgene full sequence | sequence record 213207 | Addgene NGS Result
ATTAGGAAGCAGCCCAGTAGTAGGTTGAGGCCGTTGAGCACCGCCGCCGCAAGGAATGGTGCATGCAAGG
AGATGGCGCCCAACAGTCCCCCGGCCACGGGGCCTGCCACCATACCCACGCCGAAACAAGCGCTCATGAG
CCCGAAGTGGCGAGCCCGATCTTCCCCATCGGTGATGTCGGCGATATAGGCGCCAGCAACCGCACCTGTG
GCGCCGGTGATGCCGGCCACGATGCGTCCGGCGTAGAGGATCGAGATCTCGATCCCGCGAAATTAATACG
ACTCACTATAGGGGAATTGAGAGCGGATAACAATTCCCCTCTAGAAATAATTTTGTTTAACTTTAAGAAG
GAGATATACCATGCATCATCATCACCATCATTTA
[213 nt withheld, positions 385-597]
TATTAAAGCAGAGGCCATATGCTCGAGGATCCGGCTGCTAACAAAGCCCGAAAGGAAGCTGAGTTGGCTG
CTGCCACCGCTGAGCAATAACTAGCATAACCCCTTGGGGCCTCTAAACGGGTCTTGAGGGGTTTTTTGCT
GAAAGGAGGAACTATATCCGGATATCCCGCAAGAGGCCCGGCAGTACCGGCATAACCAAGCCTATGCCTA
CAGCATCCAGGGTGACGGTGCCGAGGATGACGATGAGCGCATTGTTAGATTTCATACACGGTGCCTGACT
GCGTTAGCAATTTAACTGTGATAAACTACCGCATTAAAGCTTATCGATGATAAGCTGTCAAACATGAGAA
TTCTTGAAGACGAAAGGGCCTCGTGATACGCCTATTTTTATAGGTTAATGTCATGATAATAATGGTTTCT
TAGACGTCAGGTGGCACTTTTCGGGGAAATGTGCGCGGAACCCCTATTTGTTTATTTTTCTAAATACATT
CAAATATGTATCCGCTCATGAGACAATAACCCTGATAAATGCTTCAATAATATTGAAAAAGGAAGAGTAT
GAGTATTCAACATTTCCGTGTCGCCCTTATTCCCTTTTTTGCGGCATTTTGCCTTCCTGTTTTTGCTCAC
CCAGAAACGCTGGTGAAAGTAAAAGATGCTGAAGATCAGTTGGGTGCACGAGTGGGTTACATCGAACTGG
ATCTCAACAGCGGTAAGATCCTTGAGAGTTTTCGCCCCGAAGAACGTTTTCCAATGATGAGCACTTTTAA
AGTTCTGCTATGTGGCGCGGTATTATCCCGTGTTGACGCCGGGCAAGAGCAACTCGGTCGCCGCATACAC
TATTCTCAGAATGACTTGGTTGAGTACTCACCAGTCACAGAAAAGCATCTTACGGATGGCATGACAGTAA
GAGAATTATGCAGTGCTGCCATAACCATGAGTGATAACACTGCGGCCAACTTACTTCTGACAACGATCGG
AGGACCGAAGGAGCTAACCGCTTTTTTGCACAACATGGGGGATCATGTAACTCGCCTTGATCGTTGGGAA
CCGGAGCTGAATGAAGCCATACCAAACGACGAGCGTGACACCACGATGCCTGCAGCAATGGCAACAACGT
TGCGCAAACTATTAACTGGCGAACTACTTACTCTAGCTTCCCGGCAACAATTAATAGACTGGATGGAGGC
GGATAAAGTTGCAGGACCACTTCTGCGCTCGGCCCTTCCGGCTGGCTGGTTTATTGCTGATAAATCTGGA
GCCGGTGAGCGTGGGTCTCGCGGTATCATTGCAGCACTGGGGCCAGATGGTAAGCCCTCCCGTATCGTAG
TTATCTACACGACGGGGAGTCAGGCAACTATGGATGAACGAAATAGACAGATCGCTGAGATAGGTGCCTC
ACTGATTAAGCATTGGTAACTGTCAGACCAAGTTTACTCATATATACTTTAGATTGATTTAAAACTTCAT
TTTTAATTTAAAAGGATCTAGGTGAAGATCCTTTTTGATAATCTCATGACCAAAATCCCTTAACGTGAGT
TTTCGTTCCACTGAGCGTCAGACCCCGTAGAAAAGATCAAAGGATCTTCTTGAGATCCTTTTTTTCTGCG
CGTAATCTGCTGCTTGCAAACAAAAAAACCACCGCTACCAGCGGTGGTTTGTTTGCCGGATCAAGAGCTA
CCAACTCTTTTTCCGAAGGTAACTGGCTTCAGCAGAGCGCAGATACCAAATACTGTCCTTCTAGTGTAGC
CGTAGTTAGGCCACCACTTCAAGAACTCTGTAGCACCGCCTACATACCTCGCTCTGCTAATCCTGTTACC
AGTGGCTGCTGCCAGTGGCGATAAGTCGTGTCTTACCGGGTTGGACTCAAGACGATAGTTACCGGATAAG
GCGCAGCGGTCGGGCTGAACGGGGGGTTCGTGCACACAGCCCAGCTTGGAGCGAACGACCTACACCGAAC
TGAGATACCTACAGCGTGAGCTATGAGAAAGCGCCACGCTTCCCGAAGGGAGAAAGGCGGACAGGTATCC
GGTAAGCGGCAGGGTCGGAACAGGAGAGCGCACGAGGGAGCTTCCAGGGGGAAACGCCTGGTATCTTTAT
AGTCCTGTCGGGTTTCGCCACCTCTGACTTGAGCGTCGATTTTTGTGATGCTCGTCAGGGGGGCGGAGCC
TATGGAAAAACGCCAGCAACGCGGCCTTTTTACGGTTCCTGGCCTTTTGCTGGCCTTTTGCTCACATGTT
CTTTCCTGCGTTATCCCCTGATTCTGTGGATAACCGTATTACCGCCTTTGAGTGAGCTGATACCGCTCGC
CGCAGCCGAACGACCGAGCGCAGCGAGTCAGTGAGCGAGGAAGCGGAAGAGCGCCTGATGCGGTATTTTC
TCCTTACGCATCTGTGCGGTATTTCACACCGCAATGGTGCACTCTCAGTACAATCTGCTCTGATGCCGCA
TAGTTAAGCCAGTATACACTCCGCTATCGCTACGTGACTGGGTCATGGCTGCGCCCCGACACCCGCCAAC
ACCCGCTGACGCGCCCTGACGGGCTTGTCTGCTCCCGGCATCCGCTTACAGACAAGCTGTGACCGTCTCC
GGGAGCTGCATGTGTCAGAGGTTTTCACCGTCATCACCGAAACGCGCGAGGCAGCTGCGGTAAAGCTCAT
CAGCGTGGTCGTGAAGCGATTCACAGATGTCTGCCTGTTCATCCGCGTCCAGCTCGTTGAGTTTCTCCAG
AAGCGTTAATGTCTGGCTTCTGATAAAGCGGGCCATGTTAAGGGCGGTTTTTTCCTGTTTGGTCACTGAT
GCCTCCGTGTAAGGGGGATTTCTGTTCATGGGGGTAATGATACCGATGAAACGAGAGAGGATGCTCACGA
TACGGGTTACTGATGATGAACATGCCCGGTTACTGGAACGTTGTGAGGGTAAACAACTGGCGGTATGGAT
GCGGCGGGACCAGAGAAAAATCACTCAGGGTCAATGCCAGCGCTTCGTTAATACAGATGTAGGTGTTCCA
CAGGGTAGCCAGCAGCATCCTGCGATGCAGATCCGGAACATAATGGTGCAGGGCGCTGACTTCCGCGTTT
CCAGACTTTACGAAACACGGAAACCGAAGACCATTCATGTTGTTGCTCAGGTCGCAGACGTTTTGCAGCA
GCAGTCGCTTCACGTTCGCTCGCGTATCGGTGATTCATTCTGCTAACCAGTAAGGCAACCCCGCCAGCCT
AGCCGGGTCCTCAACGACAGGAGCACGATCATGCGCACCCGTGGCCAGGACCCAACGCTGCCCGAGATGC
GCCGCGTGCGGCTGCTGGAGATGGCGGACGCGATGGATATGTTCTGCCAAGGGTTGGTTTGCGCATTCAC
AGTTCTCCGCAAGAATTGATTGGCTCCAATTCTTGGAGTGGTGAATCCGTTAGCGAGGTGCCGCCGGCTT
CCATTCAGGTCGAGGTGGCCCGGCTCCATGCACCGCGACGCAACGCGGGGAGGCAGACAAGGTATAGGGC
GGCGCCTACAATCCATGCCAACCCGTTCCATGTGCTCGCCGAGGCGGCATAAATCGCCGTGACGATCAGC
GGTCCAATGATCGAAGTTAGGCTGGTAAGAGCCGCGAGCGATCCTTGAAGCTGTCCCTGATGGTCGTCAT
CTACCTGCCTGGACAGCATGGCCTGCAACGCGGGCATCCCGATGCCGCCGGAAGCGAGAAGAATCATAAT
GGGGAAGGCCATCCAGCCTCGCGTCGCGAACGCCAGCAAGACGTAGCCCAGCGCGTCGGCCGCCATGCCG
GCGATAATGGCCTGCTTCTCGCCGAAACGTTTGGTGGCGGGACCAGTGACGAAGGCTTGAGCGAGGGCGT
GCAAGATTCCGAATACCGCAAGCGACAGGCCGATCATCGTCGCGCTCCAGCGAAAGCGGTCCTCGCCGAA
AATGACCCAGAGCGCTGCCGGCACCTGTCCTACGAGTTGCATGATAAAGAAGACAGTCATAAGTGCGGCG
ACGATAGTCATGCCCCGCGCCCACCGGAAGGAGCTGACTGGGTTGAAGGCTCTCAAGGGCATCGGTCGAG
ATCCCGGTGCCTAATGAGTGAGCTAACTTACATTAATTGCGTTGCGCTCACTGCCCGCTTTCCAGTCGGG
AAACCTGTCGTGCCAGCTGCATTAATGAATCGGCCAACGCGCGGGGAGAGGCGGTTTGCGTATTGGGCGC
CAGGGTGGTTTTTCTTTTCACCAGTGAGACGGGCAACAGCTGATTGCCCTTCACCGCCTGGCCCTGAGAG
AGTTGCAGCAAGCGGTCCACGCTGGTTTGCCCCAGCAGGCGAAAATCCTGTTTGATGGTGGTTAACGGCG
GGATATAACATGAGCTGTCTTCGGTATCGTCGTATCCCACTACCGAGATATCCGCACCAACGCGCAGCCC
GGACTCGGTAATGGCGCGCATTGCGCCCAGCGCCATCTGATCGTTGGCAACCAGCATCGCAGTGGGAACG
ATGCCCTCATTCAGCATTTGCATGGTTTGTTGAAAACCGGACATGGCACTCCAGTCGCCTTCCCGTTCCG
CTATCGGCTGAATTTGATTGCGAGTGAGATATTTATGCCAGCCAGCCAGACGCAGACGCGCCGAGACAGA
ACTTAATGGGCCCGCTAACAGCGCGATTTGCTGGTGACCCAATGCGACCAGATGCTCCACGCCCAGTCGC
GTACCGTCTTCATGGGAGAAAATAATACTGTTGATGGGTGTCTGGTCAGAGACATCAAGAAATAACGCCG
GAACATTAGTGCAGGCAGCTTCCACAGCAATGGCATCCTGGTCATCCAGCGGATAGTTAATGATCAGCCC
ACTGACGCGTTGCGCGAGAAGATTGTGCACCGCCGCTTTACAGGCTTCGACGCCGCTTCGTTCTACCATC
GACACCACCACGCTGGCACCCAGTTGATCGGCGCGAGATTTAATCGCCGCGACAATTTGCGACGGCGCGT
GCAGGGCCAGACTGGAGGTGGCAACGCCAATCAGCAACGACTGTTTGCCCGCCAGTTGTTGTGCCACGCG
GTTGGGAATGTAATTCAGCTCCGCCATCGCCGCTTCCACTTTTTCCCGCGTTTTCGCAGAAACGTGGCTG
GCCTGGTTCACCACGCGGGAAACGGTCTGATAAGAGACACCGGCATACTCTGCGACATCGTATAACGTTA
CTGGTTTCACATTCACCACCCTGAATTGACTCTCTTCCGGGCGCTATCATGCCATACCGCGAAAGGTTTT
GCGCCATTCGATGGTGTCCGGGATCTCGACGCTCTCCCTTATGCGACTCCTGC
